>Addgene plasmid #127844 | pBT362 | addgene full sequence | sequence record 247861 | Addgene NGS Result
CGAGCGGCACCCCATCTTCGGCAACATCGTGGACGAGGTGGCCTACCACGAGAAGTACCCCACCATCTAC
CACCTGAGAAAGAAACTGGTGGACAGCACCGACAAGGCCGACCTGCGGCTGATCTATCTGGCCCTGGCCC
ACATGATCAAGTTCCGGGGCCACTTCCTGATCGAGGGCGACCTGAACCCCGACAACAGCGACGTGGACAA
GCTGTTCATCCAGCTGGTGCAGACCTACAACCAGCTGTTCGAGGAAAACCCCATCAACGCCAGCGGCGTG
GACGCCAAGGCCATCCTGTCTGCCAGACTGAGCAAGAGCAGACGGCTGGAAAATCTGATCGCCCAGCTGC
CCGGCGAGAAGAAGAATGGCCTGTTCGGAAACCTGATTGCCCTGAGCCTGGGCCTGACCCCCAACTTCAA
GAGCAACTTCGACCTGGCCGAGGATGCCAAACTGCAGCTGAGCAAGGACACCTACGACGACGACCTGGAC
AACCTGCTGGCCCAGATCGGCGACCAGTACGCCGACCTGTTTCTGGCCGCCAAGAACCTGTCCGACGCCA
TCCTGCTGAGCGACATCCTGAGAGTGAACACCGAGATCACCAAGGCCCCCCTGAGCGCCTCTATGATCAA
GAGATACGACGAGCACCACCAGGACCTGACCCTGCTGAAAGCTCTCGTGCGGCAGCAGCTGCCTGAGAAG
TACAAAGAGATTTTCTTCGACCAGAGCAAGAACGGCTACGCCGGCTACATTGACGGCGGAGCCAGCCAGG
AAGAGTTCTACAAGTTCATCAAGCCCATCCTGGAAAAGATGGACGGCACCGAGGAACTGCTCGTGAAGCT
GAACAGAGAGGACCTGCTGCGGAAGCAGCGGACCTTCGACAACGGCAGCATCCCCCACCAGATCCACCTG
GGAGAGCTGCACGCCATTCTGCGGCGGCAGGAAGATTTTTACCCATTCCTGAAGGACAACCGGGAAAAGA
TCGAGAAGATCCTGACCTTCCGCATCCCCTACTACGTGGGCCCTCTGGCCAGGGGAAACAGCAGATTCGC
CTGGATGACCAGAAAGAGCGAGGAAACCATCACCCCCTGGAACTTCGAGGAAGTGGTGGACAAGGGCGCT
TCCGCCCAGAGCTTCATCGAGCGGATGACCAACTTCGATAAGAACCTGCCCAACGAGAAGGTGCTGCCCA
AGCACAGCCTGCTGTACGAGTACTTCACCGTGTATAACGAGCTGACCAAAGTGAAATACGTGACCGAGGG
AATGAGAAAGCCCGCCTTCCTGAGCGGCGAGCAGAAAAAGGCCATCGTGGACCTGCTGTTCAAGACCAAC
CGGAAAGTGACCGTGAAGCAGCTGAAAGAGGACTACTTCAAGAAAATCGAGTGCTTCGACTCCGTGGAAA
TCTCCGGCGTGGAAGATCGGTTCAACGCCTCCCTGGGCACATACCACGATCTGCTGAAAATTATCAAGGA
CAAGGACTTCCTGGACAATGAGGAAAACGAGGACATTCTGGAAGATATCGTGCTGACCCTGACACTGTTT
GAGGACAGAGAGATGATCGAGGAACGGCTGAAAACCTATGCCCACCTGTTCGACGACAAAGTGATGAAGC
AGCTGAAGCGGCGGAGATACACCGGCTGGGGCAGGCTGAGCCGGAAGCTGATCAACGGCATCCGGGACAA
GCAGTCCGGCAAGACAATCCTGGATTTCCTGAAGTCCGACGGCTTCGCCAACAGAAACTTCATGCAGCTG
ATCCACGACGACAGCCTGACCTTTAAAGAGGACATCCAGAAAGCCCAGGTGTCCGGCCAGGGCGATAGCC
TGCACGAGCACATTGCCAATCTGGCCGGCAGCCCCGCCATTAAGAAGGGCATCCTGCAGACAGTGAAGGT
GGTGGACGAGCTCGTGAAAGTGATGGGCCGGCACAAGCCCGAGAACATCGTGATCGAAATGGCCAGAGAG
AACCAGACCACCCAGAAGGGACAGAAGAACAGCCGCGAGAGAATGAAGCGGATCGAAGAGGGCATCAAAG
AGCTGGGCAGCCAGATCCTGAAAGAACACCCCGTGGAAAACACCCAGCTGCAGAACGAGAAGCTGTACCT
GTACTACCTGCAGAATGGGCGGGATATGTACGTGGACCAGGAACTGGACATCAACCGGCTGTCCGACTAC
GATGTGGACCATATCGTGCCTCAGAGCTTTCTGAAGGACGACTCCATCGACAACAAGGTGCTGACCAGAA
GCGACAAGAACCGGGGCAAGAGCGACAACGTGCCCTCCGAAGAGGTCGTGAAGAAGATGAAGAACTACTG
GCGGCAGCTGCTGAACGCCAAGCTGATTACCCAGAGAAAGTTCGACAATCTGACCAAGGCCGAGAGAGGC
GGCCTGAGCGAACTGGATAAGGCCGGCTTCATCAAGAGACAGCTGGTGGAAACCCGGCAGATCACAAAGC
ACGTGGCACAGATCCTGGACTCCCGGATGAACACTAAGTACGACGAGAATGACAAGCTGATCCGGGAAGT
GAAAGTGATCACCCTGAAGTCCAAGCTGGTGTCCGATTTCCGGAAGGATTTCCAGTTTTACAAAGTGCGC
GAGATCAACAACTACCACCACGCCCACGACGCCTACCTGAACGCCGTCGTGGGAACCGCCCTGATCAAAA
AGTACCCTAAGCTGGAAAGCGAGTTCGTGTACGGCGACTACAAGGTGTACGACGTGCGGAAGATGATCGC
CAAGAGCGAGCAGGAAATCGGCAAGGCTACCGCCAAGTACTTCTTCTACAGCAACATCATGAACTTTTTC
AAGACCGAGATTACCCTGGCCAACGGCGAGATCCGGAAGCGGCCTCTGATCGAGACAAACGGCGAAACCG
GGGAGATCGTGTGGGATAAGGGCCGGGATTTTGCCACCGTGCGGAAAGTGCTGAGCATGCCCCAAGTGAA
TATCGTGAAAAAGACCGAGGTGCAGACAGGCGGCTTCAGCAAAGAGTCTATCCGGCCCAAGAGGAACAGC
GATAAGCTGATCGCCAGAAAGAAGGACTGGGACCCTAAGAAGTACGGCGGCTTCGTGAGCCCCACCGTGG
CCTATTCTGTGCTGGTGGTGGCCAAAGTGGAAAAGGGCAAGTCCAAGAAACTGAAGAGTGTGAAAGAGCT
GCTGGGGATCACCATCATGGAAAGAAGCAGCTTCGAGAAGAATCCCATCGACTTTCTGGAAGCCAAGGGC
TACAAAGAAGTGAAAAAGGACCTGATCATCAAGCTGCCTAAGTACTCCCTGTTCGAGCTGGAAAACGGCC
GGAAGAGAATGCTGGCCTCTGCCCGGTTCCTGCAGAAGGGAAACGAACTGGCCCTGCCCTCCAAATATGT
GAACTTCCTGTACCTGGCCAGCCACTATGAGAAGCTGAAGGGCTCCCCCGAGGATAATGAGCAGAAACAG
CTGTTTGTGGAACAGCACAAGCACTACCTGGACGAGATCATCGAGCAGATCAGCGAGTTCTCCAAGAGAG
TGATCCTGGCCGACGCTAATCTGGACAAAGTGCTGTCCGCCTACAACAAGCACCGGGATAAGCCCATCAG
AGAGCAGGCCGAGAATATCATCCACCTGTTTACCCTGACCAATCTGGGAGCCCCTCGGGCCTTCAAGTAC
TTTGACACCACCATCGACCGGAAGGTGTACCGGAGCACCAAAGAGGTGCTGGACGCCACCCTGATCCACC
AGAGCATCACCGGCCTGTACGAGACACGGATCGACCTGTCTCAGCTGGGAGGTGACAGCGGCGGGAGCGG
CGGGAGCGGGGGGAGCACTAATCTGAGCGACATCATTGAGAAGGAGACTGGGAAACAGCTGGTCATTCAG
GAGTCCATCCTGATGCTGCCTGAGGAGGTGGAGGAAGTGATCGGCAACAAGCCAGAGTCTGACATCCTGG
TGCACACCGCCTACGACGAGTCCACAGATGAGAATGTGATGCTGCTGACCTCTGACGCCCCCGAGTATAA
GCCTTGGGCCCTGGTCATCCAGGATTCTAACGGCGAGAATAAGATCAAGATGCTGAGCGGAGGATCCGGA
GGATCTGGAGGCAGCACCAACCTGTCTGACATCATCGAGAAGGAGACAGGCAAGCAGCTGGTCATCCAGG
AGAGCATCCTGATGCTGCCCGAAGAAGTCGAAGAAGTGATCGGAAACAAGCCTGAGAGCGATATCCTGGT
CCATACCGCCTACGACGAGAGTACCGACGAAAATGTGATGCTGCTGACATCCGACGCCCCAGAGTATAAG
CCCTGGGCTCTGGTCATCCAGGATTCCAACGGAGAGAACAAAATCAAAATGCTGTCTGGCGGCTCAAAAA
GAACCGCCGACGGCAGCGAATTCGAGCCCAAGAAGAAGAGGAAAGTCTAACCGGTCATCATCACCATCAC
CATTGAGTTTAAACCCGCTGATCAGCCTCGACTGTGCCTTCTAGTTGCCAGCCATCTGTTGTTTGCCCCT
CCCCCGTGCCTTCCTTGACCCTGGAAGGTGCCACTCCCACTGTCCTTTCCTAATAAAATGAGGAAATTGC
ATCGCATTGTCTGAGTAGGTGTCATTCTATTCTGGGGGGTGGGGTGGGGCAGGACAGCAAGGGGGAGGAT
TGGGAAGACAATAGCAGGCATGCTGGGGATGCGGTGGGCTCTATGGCTTCTGAGGCGGAAAGAACCAGCT
GGGGCTCGATACCGTCGACCTCTAGCTAGAGCTTGGCGTAATCATGGTCATAGCTGTTTCCTGTGTGAAA
TTGTTATCCGCTCACAATTCCACACAACATACGAGCCGGAAGCATAAAGTGTAAAGCCTAGGGTGCCTAA
TGAGTGAGCTAACTCACATTAATTGCGTTGCGCTCACTGCCCGCTTTCCAGTCGGGAAACCTGTCGTGCC
AGCTGCATTAATGAATCGGCCAACGCGCGGGGAGAGGCGGTTTGCGTATTGGGCGCACTTCCGCTTCCTC
GCTCACTGACTCGCTGCGCTCGGTCGTTCGGCTGCGGCGAGCGGTATCAGCTCACTCAAAGGCGGTAATA
CGGTTATCCACAGAATCAGGGGATAACGCAGGAAAGAACATGTGAGCAAAAGGCCAGCAAAAGGCCAGGA
ACCGTAAAAAGGCCGCGTTGCTGGCGTTTTTCCATAGGCTCCGCCCCCCTGACGAGCATCACAAAAATCG
ACGCTCAAGTCAGAGGTGGCGAAACCCGACAGGACTATAAAGATACCAGGCGTTTCCCCCTGGAAGCTCC
CTCGTGCGCTCTCCTGTTCCGACCCTGCCGCTTACCGGATACCTGTCCGCCTTTCTCCCTTCGGGAAGCG
TGGCGCTTTCTCATAGCTCACGCTGTAGGTATCTCAGTTCGGTGTAGGTCGTTCGCTCCAAGCTGGGCTG
TGTGCACGAACCCCCCGTTCAGCCCGACCGCTGCGCCTTATCCGGTAACTATCGTCTTGAGTCCAACCCG
GTAAGACACGACTTATCGCCACTGGCAGCAGCCACTGGTAACAGGATTAGCAGAGCGAGGTATGTAGGCG
GTGCTACAGAGTTCTTGAAGTGGTGGCCTAACTACGGCTACACTAGAAGAACAGTATTTGGTATCTGCGC
TCTGCTGAAGCCAGTTACCTTCGGAAAAAGAGTTGGTAGCTCTTGATCCGGCAAACAAACCACCGCTGGT
AGCGGTGGTTTTTTTGTTTGCAAGCAGCAGATTACGCGCAGAAAAAAAGGATCTCAAGAAGATCCTTTGA
TCTTTTCTACGGGGTCTGACACTCAGTGGAACGAAAACTCACGTTAAGGGATTTTGGTCATGAGATTATC
AAAAAGGATCTTCACCTAGATCCTTTTAAATTAAAAATGAAGTTTTAAATCAATCTAAAGTATATATGAG
TAAACTTGGTCTGACAGTTACCAATGCTTAATCAGTGAGGCACCTATCTCAGCGATCTGTCTATTTCGTT
CATCCATAGTTGCCTGACTCCCCGTCGTGTAGATAACTACGATACGGGAGGGCTTACCATCTGGCCCCAG
TGCTGCAATGATACCGCGGGACCCACGCTCACCGGCTCCAGATTTATCAGCAATAAACCAGCCAGCCGGA
AGGGCCGAGCGCAGAAGTGGTCCTGCAACTTTATCCGCCTCCATCCAGTCTATTAATTGTTGCCGGGAAG
CTAGAGTAAGTAGTTCGCCAGTTAATAGTTTGCGCAACGTTGTTGCCATTGCTACAGGCATCGTGGTGTC
ACGCTCGTCGTTTGGTATGGCTTCATTCAGCTCCGGTTCCCAACGATCAAGGCGAGTTACATGATCCCCC
ATGTTGTGCAAAAAAGCGGTTAGCTCCTTCGGTCCTCCGATCGTTGTCAGAAGTAAGTTGGCCGCAGTGT
TATCACTCATGGTTATGGCAGCACTGCATAATTCTCTTACTGTCATGCCATCCGTAAGATGCTTTTCTGT
GACTGGTGAGTACTCAACCAAGTCATTCTGAGAATAGTGTATGCGGCGACCGAGTTGCTCTTGCCCGGCG
TCAATACGGGATAATACCGCGCCACATAGCAGAACTTTAAAAGTGCTCATCATTGGAAAACGTTCTTCGG
GGCGAAAACTCTCAAGGATCTTACCGCTGTTGAGATCCAGTTCGATGTAACCCACTCGTGCACCCAACTG
ATCTTCAGCATCTTTTACTTTCACCAGCGTTTCTGGGTGAGCAAAAACAGGAAGGCAAAATGCCGCAAAA
AAGGGAATAAGGGCGACACGGAAATGTTGAATACTCATACTCTTCCTTTTTCAATATTATTGAAGCATTT
ATCAGGGTTATTGTCTCATGAGCGGATACATATTTGAATGTATTTAGAAAAATAAACAAATAGGGGTTCC
GCGCACATTTCCCCGAAAAGTGCCACCTGACGTCGACGGATCGGGAGATCGATCTCCCGATCCCCTAGGG
TCGACTCTCAGTACAATCTGCTCTGATGCCGCATAGTTAAGCCAGTATCTGCTCCCTGCTTGTGTGTTGG
AGGTCGCTGAGTAGTGCGCGAGCAAAATTTAAGCTACAACAAGGCAAGGCTTGACCGACAATTGCATGAA
GAATCTGCTTAGGGTTAGGCGTTTTGCGCTGCTTCGCGATGTACGGGCCAGATATACGCGTTGACATTGA
TTATTGACTAGTTATTAATAGTAATCAATTACGGGGTCATTAGTTCATAGCCCATATATGGAGTTCCGCG
TTACATAACTTACGGTAAATGGCCCGCCTGGCTGACCGCCCAACGACCCCCGCCCATTGACGTCAATAAT
GACGTATGTTCCCATAGTAACGCCAATAGGGACTTTCCATTGACGTCAATGGGTGGAGTATTTACGGTAA
ACTGCCCACTTGGCAGTACATCAAGTGTATCATATGCCAAGTACGCCCCCTATTGACGTCAATGACGGTA
AATGGCCCGCCTGGCATTATGCCCAGTACATGACCTTATGGGACTTTCCTACTTGGCAGTACATCTACGT
ATTAGTCATCGCTATTACCATGGTGATGCGGTTTTGGCAGTACATCAATGGGCGTGGATAGCGGTTTGAC
TCACGGGGATTTCCAAGTCTCCACCCCATTGACGTCAATGGGAGTTTGTTTTGGCACCAAAATCAACGGG
ACTTTCCAAAATGTCGTAACAACTCCGCCCCATTGACGCAAATGGGCGGTAGGCGTGTACGGTGGGAGGT
CTATATAAGCAGAGCTGGTTTAGTGAACCGTCAGATCCGCTAGAGATCCGCGGCCGCTAATACGACTCAC
TATAGGGAGAGCCGCCACCATGAAACGGACAGCCGACGGAAGCGAGTTCGAGTCACCAAAGAAGAAGCGG
AAAGTCAGTAGAAGAGCTATAAACGCAGAAAGGCCCACCCGAAGGTGAGCCAGTGTGACTCTAGTAGAGA
GCGTTCACCGACAAACAACAGATAAAACGAAAGGCCCAGTCTTTCGACTGAGCCTTTCGTTTTATTTGAT
GCCTGGAGATCCTTATTAAGCACCGGTGGAGTGACGACCTTCAGCACGTTCGTACTGTTCAACGATGGTG
TAGTCTTCGTTGTGGGAGGTGATGTCCAGTTTGATGTCGGTTTTGTAAGCACCCGGCAGCTGAACCGGTT
TTTTAGCCATGTAGGTGGTTTTAACTTCAGCGTCGTAGTGACCACCGTCTTTCAGTTTCAGACGCATTTT
GATTTCACCTTTCAGAGCACCGTCTTCCGGGTACATACGTTCGGTGGAAGCTTCCCAACCCATGGTTTTT
TTCTGCATAACCGGACCGTCGGACGGGAAGTTGGTACCACGCAGTTTAACTTTGTAGATGAACTCACCGT
CTTGCAGGGAGGAGTCCTGGGTAACGGTAACAACACCACCGTCTTCGAAGTTCATAACACGTTCCCATTT
GAAACCTTCCGGGAAGGACAGTTTCAGGTAGTCCGGGATGTCAGCCGGGTGTTTAACGTAAGCTTTGGAA
CCGTACTGGAACTGCGGGGACAGGATGTCCCAAGCGAACGGCAGCGGACCACCTTTGGTAACTTTCAGTT
TAGCGGTCTGGGTACCTTCGTACGGACGACCTTCACCTTCACCTTCGATTTCGAACTCGTGACCGTTAAC
GGAACCTTCCATACGAACTTTGAAACGCATGAACTCTTTGATAACGTCTTCGCTACTCGCCATAGATCCT
TTCTCCTCTTTCAGATCCGTGCTCAGTATCTCTATCACTGATAGGGATGTCAATCTCTATCACTGATAGG
GAGCTCTTCTGGCGGATCTAGCGGAGGATCCTCTGGCAGCGAGACACCAGGAACAAGCGAGTCAGCAACA
CCAGAGAGCAGTGGCGGCAGCAGCGGCGGCAGCGACAAGAAGTACAGCATCGGCCTGGCCATCGGCACCA
ACTCTGTGGGCTGGGCCGTGATCACCGACGAGTACAAGGTGCCCAGCAAGAAATTCAAGGTGCTGGGCAA
CACCGACCGGCACAGCATCAAGAAGAACCTGATCGGAGCCCTGCTGTTCGACAGCGGCGAAACAGCCGAG
GCCACCCGGCTGAAGAGAACCGCCAGAAGAAGATACACCAGACGGAAGAACCGGATCTGCTATCTGCAAG
AGATCTTCAGCAACGAGATGGCCAAGGTGGACGACAGCTTCTTCCACAGACTGGAAGAGTCCTTCCTGGT
GGAAGAGGATAAGAAGCA
Features (pLannotate 1.2.2; 21 found; start..end, strand, type, name):
   1268..3762    +  CDS            Cas9(C) (fragment): C-terminal portion of Streptococcus pyogenes Cas9 (Zetsche et al., 2015)
   4076..4324    +  CDS            UGI: UNGI_BPPB2 - Experimental evidence at protein level: Swiss-Prot protein existence level 1. This protein binds specifically and reversibly to the host uracil-DNA glycosylase, preventing removal of uracil residues from PBS2 DNA by the host uracil-excision repair system. From Bacillus phage PBS2 (Bacteriophage PBS2).
   4442..4666    +  polyA_signal   bGH poly(A) signal: bovine growth hormone polyadenylation signal
   4670..4691    +  promoter       SV40 promoter (fragment): SV40 enhancer and early promoter
   4696..4712    +  misc_feature   MCS (fragment): pBluescript multiple cloning site
   4761..4777    -  protein_bind   lac operator: The lac repressor binds to the lac operator to inhibit transcription in E. coli. This inhibition can be relieved by adding lactose or isopropyl-β-D-thiogalactopyranoside (IPTG). lac repressor encoded by lacI
   4785..4815    -  promoter       lac promoter: promoter for the E. coli lac operon
   4830..4851    -  protein_bind   CAP binding site: CAP binding activates transcription in the presence of cAMP. E. coli catabolite activator protein
   4864..4956    -  CDS            lacI (fragment): lac repressor; lacI; The lac repressor binds to the lac operator to inhibit transcription in E. coli. This inhibition can be relieved by adding lactose or isopropyl-β-D-thiogalactopyranoside (IPTG).
   5139..5727    -  rep_origin     ori: high-copy-number ColE1/pMB1/pBR322/pUC origin of replication
   5898..6758    -  CDS            AmpR: β-lactamase; bla; confers resistance to ampicillin, carbenicillin, and related antibiotics
   6759..6863    -  promoter       AmpR promoter: bla
   6934..6978    -  misc_feature   bom (fragment): basis of mobility region from pBR322
   7133..7512    +  enhancer       CMV enhancer: human cytomegalovirus immediate early enhancer
   7513..7716    +  promoter       CMV promoter: human cytomegalovirus (CMV) immediate early promoter
   7758..7776    +  promoter       T7 promoter: promoter for bacteriophage T7 RNA polymerase
   7864..7891    -  terminator     T7Te terminator: phage T7 early transcription terminator
   7907..7978    -  terminator     rrnB T1 terminator: transcription terminator T1 from the E. coli rrnB gene
   7996..8673    -  CDS            mRFP1: monomeric derivative of DsRed (Campbell et al., 2002)
   8699..8752    -  promoter       PLtetO-1 promoter (fragment): modified phage lambda PL promoter with tet operator sites (Lutz and Bujard, 1997)
   8854..1267    +  CDS            dCas9(N) (across the origin): N-terminal portion of catalytically inactive Streptococcus pyogenes dCas9 carrying the D10A mutation (Zetsche et al., 2015)
