[The description below was written by a language model from this plasmid's Addgene catalogue record and pLannotate feature annotations shown in this document.]
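Description:
pBT362 is a mammalian expression plasmid, built on the pBT195 backbone, that serves as a Golden Gate acceptor for assembling cytosine base editors in the BE4max-NG architecture. It is maintained in E. coli through a high-copy ColE1/pUC-type origin and selected with ampicillin via the β-lactamase gene. Short remnants of lac regulatory elements, lacI, a pBluescript MCS, an SV40 promoter and a bom site are backbone leftovers with no evident role.

The insert is described as BE4max-NG without its deaminase. A CMV enhancer/promoter, followed by a T7 promoter, sits upstream of the position where the deaminase would normally be. That position is instead occupied by a reverse-oriented bacterial cassette consisting of mRFP1 driven by a PLtetO-1 promoter fragment and closed by the rrnB T1 and T7Te terminators. Its placement suggests a drop-out marker: SapI Golden Gate insertion of a deaminase coding sequence would replace it, so correct clones could be told apart from red parental colonies, although the record does not state this explicitly or annotate the SapI sites.

Downstream lies a Streptococcus pyogenes Cas9 coding sequence, annotated in two parts spanning the plasmid origin. The N-terminal part carries the D10A mutation, consistent with the nickase used in base editors, and the "NG" name implies a variant that recognises NG PAMs. A uracil glycosylase inhibitor (UGI) from phage PBS2, which blocks excision of the uracil intermediate, is annotated after Cas9, and a bGH polyadenylation signal follows it. Only one UGI copy is annotated, and nuclear localisation signals and linkers are not annotated. The plasmid is intended for rapidly cloning and testing new or evolved cytidine deaminases in this editor in mammalian cells.
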