Addgene plasmid #127844: pBT362
Purpose: clone BE4max-NG CBEs by SapI Golden Gate
Depositing lab: David Liu. Depositing organization: Broad Institute. Publication: Continuous evolution of base editors with expanded target compatibility and improved activity. Thuronyi BW, Koblan LW, Levy JM, Yeh WH, Zheng C, Newby GA, Wilson C, Bhaumik M, Shubina-Oleinik O, Holt JR, Liu DR. Nat Biotechnol. 2019 Jul 22. pii: 10.1038/s41587-019-0193-0. doi: 10.1038/s41587-019-0193-0. PubMed 31332326.
Backbone
  Vector backbone: pBT195
Growth in bacteria
  Bacterial resistance: Ampicillin, 100 μg/mL
  Growth temperature: 37°C
  Growth strain: DH5alpha
  Copy number: High Copy
Gene/Insert
  Gene/Insert name: BE4max-NG without deaminase
Terms and licenses: Academic/Nonprofit Terms; Industry Terms: Not Available to Industry
Depositor comments: Benchling map: https://benchling.com/s/seq-x06ZpArOzposNFwSvQ95
How to cite: pBT362 was a gift from David Liu (Addgene plasmid # 127844 ; http://n2t.net/addgene:127844 ; RRID:Addgene_127844)
